Addgene plasmid #54796: LSSmKate2-N1
Purpose: (Empty Backbone) Localization: N1 Cloning Vector, Excitation: 460, Emission: 605
Depositing lab: Michael Davidson & Vladislav Verkhusha. Depositing organization: Florida State University, Tallahassee. Publication: Monomeric red fluorescent proteins with a large Stokes shift. Piatkevich KD, Hulit J, Subach OM, Wu B, Abdulla A, Segall JE, Verkhusha VV. Proc Natl Acad Sci U S A. 2010 Mar 23;107(12):5369-74. Epub 2010 Mar 8. 10.1073/pnas.0914365107 PubMed 20212155.
Backbone
  Vector backbone: LSSmKate2-N1
  Backbone size (bp): 4750
  Vector type: Mammalian Expression
  Selectable markers: Neomycin (select with G418)
  Tag / fusion protein: LSSmKate2 (C terminal on backbone)
Growth in bacteria
  Bacterial resistance: Kanamycin, 50 μg/mL
  Growth temperature: 37°C
  Growth strain: DH5alpha
  Copy number: High Copy
Gene/Insert
  Gene/Insert name: None
  Tag / fusion protein: LSSmKate2 (C terminal on backbone)
Resource information
  A portion of this plasmid was derived from a plasmid made by: V.V. Verkhusha, PMID 20212155
Terms and licenses: Academic/Nonprofit Terms; Industry Terms
Depositor comments: . Excitation = 460; Emission = 605
How to cite: LSSmKate2-N1 was a gift from Michael Davidson & Vladislav Verkhusha (Addgene plasmid # 54796 ; http://n2t.net/addgene:54796 ; RRID:Addgene_54796)
