[The description below was written by a language model from this plasmid's Addgene catalogue record.]
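Description:
LSSmKate2-N1 is an empty mammalian expression backbone of about 4.75 kb, built in the "N1" cloning-vector format. It is used to make fusion proteins labelled with the red fluorescent protein LSSmKate2. No insert is present. The fluorescent protein coding sequence is part of the backbone and sits so that a gene of interest cloned upstream and in frame carries LSSmKate2 at its C terminus. The plasmid is maintained at high copy number in standard E. coli cloning strains under kanamycin selection. It also carries a neomycin resistance marker, so transfected mammalian cells can be selected with G418, for example to establish stable lines. The record has no feature table and does not name the promoter driving expression, the polyadenylation signal, the origins of replication or the cloning sites, so these cannot be confirmed here.

LSSmKate2 is a monomeric red fluorescent protein with a large Stokes shift. The record lists excitation at 460 nm and emission at 605 nm, meaning it absorbs blue light but emits in the red. This wide gap between excitation and emission makes such proteins useful for multicolour imaging, since one excitation wavelength can drive several fluorophores whose emissions are resolved separately, or the protein can be distinguished from conventional red proteins by its excitation. The vector would typically be used to clone a protein of interest in frame with the tag and follow its expression and subcellular localization in live or fixed mammalian cells. Transfected without an insert, it would be expected to serve as a source of the untagged fluorescent protein.
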