>Addgene plasmid #54796 | LSSmKate2-N1 | depositor partial sequence | sequence record 85196 | insert sequence
GCCATCCTTGTGACGTCAGATCCGCTAGCGCTACCGGACTCAGATCTCGAGCTCAAGCTTCGAATTCTGC
AGTCGACGGTACCGCGGGCCCGGGATCCACCGGTCGCCACCATGAGCGAGCTGATTAAGGAGAACATGCA
CATGAAGCTGTACATGGAAGGCACCGTGAACAACCACCACTTCAAGTGCACATCCGAGGGCGAAGGCAAG
CCCTACGAGGGCACCCAGACCATGAGAATCAAGGTGGTCGAGGGCGGCCCTCTACCCTTCGCCTTCGACA
TCTTGGCTACCAGCTTCATGTACGGCAGCTACACCTTCATCAACCACACCCAGGGCATCCCCGACTTCTT
TAAGCAGTCCTTCCCTGAGGGCTTCACATGGGAGAGAGTCACCACATACGAAGACGGGGGCGTGCTGACC
GCTACCCAGGACACCAGCCTCCAGGACGGTTGCCTCATCTACAACGTCAAGATCAGAGGGGTGAACTTCA
CATCCAACGGCCCTGTGATGCAGAAGAAAACACTCGGCTGGGAGGCCGGCACCGAGATGCTGTACCCCGC
TGACGGCGGCCTGGAAGGCAGGTCTGACGACGCCCTGAAGCTCGTGGGCGGGGGCCACCTGATCTGCAAC
TTGAAGAGCACATACAGATCCAAGAAACCCGCTAAGAATCTCAAGGTGCCCGGCGTCTACTATGTGGACC
GAAGACTGGAAAGAATCAAGGAGGCCGACAAAGAGACCTACGTCGAGCAGCACGAGGTGGCTGTGGCCAG
ATACTGCGACCTCCCTAGCAAACTGGGGCACAAGCTTAATTAAAGCGGCCGCGACTCTAGATCATAATCA
GCCATACCACATTTGTAGAGGTTTTACTTGCTTTAAAAAACCTCCCACACCTCCCCCTGAACCTGAAACA
TAAAATGAATGCAATTGTTGTTGTTAACTTGTTTATTGCAGCTTATAATGGTTACAAATAAAGCAATAGC
ATCACAAATTTCACAAATAAAGCATTTTTTTCACTGCATTCTAGTTGTGGTTTGTCCAAACTCATCATGT
ATCTAGCGTAAATGTAGCGTATATTTGTAAATCGCGTAAATTTTGTAATCAGCTCATTTTTACATAGCGA
ATCGCAAATCCCTTATAATCAAAGAATAAGACGAAATAGCTGATGTTGTTCAGTTGAACAGAGTCCTATA
GACTGATCCACGTCGAGGCAACGGCTATCAGCAATGCCCATACTGAACTACCCTATCCATGCTTTTGGGA
TCAAGGTCCTTAGAC
