>Addgene plasmid #54796 | LSSmKate2-N1 | depositor partial sequence | sequence record 85197 | insert sequence 2
TATACATATATCTTCACAGGAAAGGCCGCTGCTGAACCGCCCAAGACCCGTCAATTGAGATCATATGCGA
TAGTTCCATGAAGCCACATAGACTTCATGAGCGTCCATTGGTGGAGATTACGGTAACTGCCCACTGCAGA
ACATCAAGTGTATCATGCCAGTACGCCCCCTATTGACGTCATGACGTAAATGCCGCCTGGCATTATGCCC
AGTACATGACTTATGGACTTTCTACTGGCAGTACATCTACGTATAGTCATCGCTATACCATGTGATGCGG
TTTTGGCAGTACATCAATGGGCGTGGATAGCGGTTTGACTCACGGGGATTTCCAAGTCTCACCCCATTGA
CGTCAATGGGAGTTTGTTTGGCACCAAAATCAACGGGACTTTCCAAAATGTCGTAACAACTCCGCCCCAT
TGACGCAAATGGGCGGTAGGCGTGTACGGTGGGAGGTCTATATAAGCAGAGCTGGTTTAGTGAACCGTCA
GATCCGCTAGCGCTACCGGACTCAGATCTCGAGCTCAAGCTTCGAATTCTGCAGTCGACGGTACCGCGGG
CCCGGGATCCACCGGTCGCCACCATGAGCGAGCTGATTAAGGAGAACATGCACATGAAGCTGTACATGGA
AGGCACCGTGAACAACCACCACTTCAAGTGCACATCCGAGGGCGAAGGCAAGCCCTACGAGGGCACCCAG
ACCATGAGAATCAAGGTGGTCGAGGGCGGCCCTCTACCCTTCGCCTTCGACATCTTGGCTACCAGCTTCA
TGTACGGCAGCTACACCTTCATCAACCACACCCAGGGCATCCCCGACTTCTTTAAGCAGTCCTTCCCTGA
GGGCTTCACATGGGAGAGAGTCACCACATACGAAGACGGGGGCGTGCTGACCGCTACCCAGGACACCAGC
CTCCAGGACGGTTGCCTCATCTACAACGTCAAGATCAGAGGGGTGAACTTCACATCCAACGGCCCTGTGA
TGCAGAAGAAAACACTCGGCTGGGAGGCCGGCACCGAGATGCTGTACCCCGCTGACGGCGGCCTGGAAGG
CAGGTCTGACGACGCCCTGAAGCTCGTGGGCGGGGGCCACCTGATCTGCAACTTGAAGAGCACATACAGA
TCCAAGAAACCCGCTAAGAATCTCAAGGTGCCCGGCGTCTACTATGTGGACCGAAGACTGGAAAGAATCA
AGGAGGCCGACAAAGAGACCTACGTCGAGCAGCACGAGGTGGCTGTGGCCAGATACTGCGACCTCCCTAG
CAAACTGGGGCACAAGCTTAATTAAAGCGGCCGCGACTCTAGATCATAATCAGCCATACCACATTGTAGA
GATTTTCC
