>Addgene plasmid #54796 | LSSmKate2-N1 | addgene partial sequence | sequence record 90767 | CMV-F 5'-CGCAAATGGGCGGTAGGCGTG-3'
AGTGAACCGTCAGATCCGCTAGCGCTACCGGACTCAGATCTCGAGCTCAAGCTTCGAATTCTGCAGTCGA
CGGTACCGCGGGCCCGGGATCCACCGGTCGCCACCATGAGCGAGCTGATTAAGGAGAACATGCACATGAA
GCTGTACATGGAAGGCACCGTGAACAACCACCACTTCAAGTGCACATCCGAGGGCGAAGGCAAGCCCTAC
GAGGGCACCCAGACCATGAGAATCAAGGTGGTCGAGGGCGGCCCTCTACCCTTCGCCTTCGACATCTTGG
CTACCAGCTTCATGTACGGCAGCTACACCTTCATCAACCACACCCAGGGCATCCCCGACTTCTTTAAGCA
GTCCTTCCCTGAGGGCTTCACATGGGAGAGAGTCACCACATACGAAGACGGGGGCGTGCTGACCGCTACC
CAGGACACCAGCCTCCAGGACGGTTGCCTCATCTACAACGTCAAGATCAGAGGGGTGAACTTCACATCCA
ACGGCCCTGTGATGCAGAAGAAAACACTCGGCTGGGAGGCCGGCACCGAGATGCTGTACCCCGCTGACGG
CGGCCTGGAAGGCAGGTCTGACGACGCCCTGAAGCTCGTGGGCGGGGGCCACCTGATCTGCAACTTGAAG
AGCACATACAGATCCAAGAAACCCGCTAAGAATCTCAAGGTGCCCGGCGTCTACTATGTGGACCGAAGAC
TGGAAAGAATCAAGGAGGCCGACAAAGAGACCTACGTCGAGCAGCACGAGGTGGCTGTGGCCAGATACTG
CGACCTCCCTAGCAAACTGGGGCACAAGCTTAATTAA
